>Addgene plasmid #167371 | pMSR:MSMEG_5060:Dendra | depositor partial sequence | sequence record 325199 | partial
ATGACCGCCGCTGTGACCCCCTCGGCCTCGGCCGTGGCCTCCGACGACAAGAAGTCCGAACGCAGGCTCG
CGTTCTGGCTCATCGCTCCCGCGGTGCTGCTGATGCTCGCGGTGACCGCGTACCCGATCGGGTACGCGGT
GTGGCTGAGCCTGCAGCGCTACAACCTCGCCGAGCCGCACGACACCGAGTTCATCGGCCTCGCCAACTAC
GTGACGGTGCTGACCGACGGGTACTGGTGGACGGCGTTCGCGGTGACGCTGGGGATCACCGTGGTATCGG
TGGCCATCGAGTTCGCCCTCGGGCTCGCGCTCGCACTCGTCATGCACCGCACGATCTTCGGCAAGGGCGC
GGTGCGCACGGCGATCCTGATCCCGTACGGCATCGTGACCGTGGCCGCGTCGTACAGCTGGTACTACGCG
TGGACGCCGGGCACCGGCTACCTGGCCAACCTGCTGCCGGAAGGGTCGGCGCCGCTGACCGACCAGCTGC
CGTCGCTGGCGATCGTGGTGCTCGCCGAGGTGTGGAAGACCACGCCGTTCATGGCGCTGCTGCTGCTCGC
GGGTCTCGCGCTGGTGCCGCAGGATCTGCTGAACGCCGCACAGGTCGACGGTGCGGGTCCGTGGAAGCGC
CTGACCAAGGTCATTTTGCCGATGATCAAACCCGCGATCCTGGTGGCGCTGCTGTTCCGCACGCTCGACG
CGTTCCGGATCTTCGACAACATCTACATCCTCACCGGCGGTTCCAACGACACCGGCTCGGTGTCGATCTT
GGGCTATGACAACCTGTTCAAGGCGTTCAACGTCGGATTGGGTTCGGCGATCAGCGTGCTGATCTTCCTG
TCGGTGGCGATCATCGCGTTCATCTACATCAAGATCTTCGGTGCGGCGGCACCGGGATCCGACGAGGAGG
TCCGC
