[The description below was written by a language model from this plasmid's Addgene catalogue record.]
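Description:
pMSR:MSMEG_5060:Dendra is a bacterial expression plasmid built on the pMSR:Dendra backbone. It is described as an integrating mycobacterial expression vector that targets the L5 attachment site, and it also supports T7-driven expression in E. coli. Vectors of this type use the mycobacteriophage L5 integration system to insert into the mycobacterial chromosome as a single copy rather than replicating episomally. This gives stable and relatively uniform expression. In E. coli the plasmid is maintained at high copy and selected with apramycin. The record does not name the origin of replication or the resistance gene, and no feature table is provided, so the detailed layout of the backbone cannot be described here.

The insert is the Mycobacterium smegmatis open reading frame MSMEG_5060, derived from the M. smegmatis reference genome sequence. The record does not state the function of the encoded protein. The gene was introduced by ligation-independent cloning between an AseI site, which was destroyed, and a HindIII site, which was retained. It is expressed from the pmycTetO promoter, a mycobacterial promoter carrying tet operator sequences, which allows tetracycline-responsive regulation in strains that supply a Tet repressor. The coding sequence is fused at its C terminus, through a glycine-alanine linker, to Dendra2 followed by a single FLAG tag. Dendra2 is a green-to-red photoconvertible fluorescent protein.

The stated purpose is to produce a C-terminal fluorescent fusion. Such a fusion suits live-cell localisation and photoconversion-based tracking of the protein in mycobacteria, and the FLAG epitope permits immunodetection or affinity purification. The plasmid belongs to a systematic mycobacterial gene resource collection.
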