Addgene plasmid #167371: pMSR:MSMEG_5060:Dendra
Purpose: C-term fluorescent fusion
Depositing lab: Keith Derbyshire & Joseph Wade. Depositing organization: Wadsworth Center, New York State Department of Health. Publication: A Mycobacterial Systems Resource for the Research Community. Judd JA, Canestrari J, Clark R, Joseph A, Lapierre P, Lasek-Nesselquist E, Mir M, Palumbo M, Smith C, Stone M, Upadhyay A, Wirth SE, Dedrick RM, Meier CG, Russell DA, Dills A, Dove E, Kester J, Wolf ID, Zhu J, Rubin ER, Fortune S, Hatfull GF, Gray TA, Wade JT, Derbyshire KM. mBio. 2021 Mar 2;12(2). pii: mBio.02401-20. doi: 10.1128/mBio.02401-20. PubMed 33653882.
Backbone
  Vector backbone: pMSR:Dendra
  Vector type: Bacterial Expression ; Integrating Mycobacterial Expression Vector attL5. T7 expression in E. coli
Growth in bacteria
  Bacterial resistance: Apramycin, 25 μg/mL
  Growth temperature: 37°C
  Growth strain: DH5alpha
  Copy number: High Copy
Gene/Insert
  Gene/Insert name: MSMEG_5060
  Species: M. smegmatis
  Promoter: pmycTetO
  Tag / fusion protein: Gly-Ala Linker/Dendra2/1x Flag Tag (C terminal on insert)
  Cloning method: Ligation Independent Cloning
  Sequencing primers: 5′ TGATAGAGTTTGTCCTCCCTATCAG; 3′ TCCATATGCACCTTGACACG
Resource information
  A portion of this plasmid was derived from a plasmid made by: CP000480.1
Terms and licenses: Academic/Nonprofit Terms; Industry Terms: Not Available to Industry
Depositor comments: 5' cloning site: AseI (destroyed), 3' cloning site: HindIII (not destroyed)
How to cite: pMSR:MSMEG_5060:Dendra was a gift from Keith Derbyshire & Joseph Wade (Addgene plasmid # 167371 ; http://n2t.net/addgene:167371 ; RRID:Addgene_167371)
